Addgene plasmid #34349: KHBD00198
Depositing lab: Bart Deplancke. Depositing organization: Swiss Federal Institute of Technology (EPFL). Publication: Automated protein-DNA interaction screening of Drosophila regulatory elements. Korneel Hens, Jean-Daniel Feuz, Alina Isakova, Antonina Lagovitina, Andreas Massouras, Julien Bryois, Patrick Callaerts, Susan E. Celniker, Bart Deplancke. Nat Methods. 2011 Oct 30;8(12):1065-70. 10.1038/nmeth.1763 PubMed 22037703.
Backbone
  Vector backbone: pDONR221
  Backbone manufacturer: Invitrogen
  Backbone size w/o insert (bp): 2536
  Vector type: Gateway Donor Vector
Growth in bacteria
  Bacterial resistance: Kanamycin, 50 μg/mL
  Growth temperature: 37°C
  Growth strain: DH5alpha
  Copy number: High Copy
Gene/Insert
  Gene/Insert name: CG17568 (alt names: FBgn0032763; CG17568)
  Species: D. melanogaster (fly)
  Insert size (bp): 1539
  Entrez Gene: CG17568 (a.k.a. Dmel_CG17568, Dmel\CG17568)
  Cloning method: Gateway Cloning
  Sequencing primers: 5′ M13F; 3′ M13R
Terms and licenses: Academic/Nonprofit Terms; Industry Terms: Not Available to Industry
Depositor comments: Please note that the ORFs in this collection were cloned open-ended (without a stop codon).
How to cite: KHBD00198 was a gift from Bart Deplancke (Addgene plasmid # 34349 ; http://n2t.net/addgene:34349 ; RRID:Addgene_34349)
