[The description below was written by a language model from this plasmid's Addgene catalogue record.]
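Description:
KHBD00198 is a Gateway entry-type clone built in the pDONR221 donor vector backbone (Invitrogen), carrying the open reading frame of the Drosophila melanogaster gene CG17568 (FBgn0032763). The backbone contributes about 2.5 kb and the insert about 1.5 kb. The plasmid is maintained in E. coli at high copy number under kanamycin selection. No feature table accompanies the record, so the replication origin and exact recombination sites are not itemised. In general, an insert recombined into pDONR221 by Gateway cloning ends up flanked by attL sites, and M13 forward and reverse primer sites on either side of the cassette allow sequence verification, consistent with the sequencing primers listed.

The construct has no stated promoter, tag or reporter. As a donor/entry vector it is not meant to express the gene itself but to serve as a shuttle source from which the ORF can be moved by recombination into destination vectors that supply their own regulatory elements and fusion partners. The depositor notes that the ORFs in this collection were cloned open-ended, without a stop codon, which permits in-frame C-terminal fusions after transfer and means that a stop codon must come from the destination vector. The clone belongs to a collection of fly ORFs associated with work on automated screening of protein–DNA interactions at Drosophila regulatory elements. This suggests its intended use is as a source of CG17568 coding sequence for building fusion constructs used in such interaction assays, although the record does not specify which destination vectors or what function the CG17568 protein has.
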