>Addgene plasmid #34349 | KHBD00198 | depositor partial sequence | sequence record 40916 | KHBD00198 sequence 1539 bps
ATGACGGACGGCAGCCACTGGTTGAACTGGTGTCGCCTGTGCGCCAAGGACGACGCCCACGGCAATGTGA
AGGTGCAAATGAATGAGAATTCTCAGGGAAACTGGGACAATGTCCTGATAATGGCCATTCGCAAGTACTT
CGAAGTGCAAATGCAACTGGAGGACGAGCTAAGCAGCGTGCTGTGTACGGAGTGCTATACGCTTATTAGC
GAACTAATCGATTTTGCAGAGCATGTGACCAAAGTGCAAGACATCTTTGAGGTCCTGCGGCGAACAGAAA
CAGATGGGGACCAGGAAATGGACGTGGCTGCACTGCGTCAGCAGTTTGGACTGTGCGATGACGACTGGAC
GCACATTATAAAGCCAATTCCTGCTCTTGAAATGGAGTCCGATAATGTTTATCAAAAACCCGCCGAACTA
TTAAAGGACTTTCCTTTGGCGGAGACAAGCAGCCAAGAAATGGAAATATCGAAAAGGACAACAACAACCC
ACTTAATTCAAACCAAAAAGAACGTAGAAATGGAGATACCCAAGCAAGAATTCATCGACTTAGGTCCCAT
TCTGTTGGAAAAGAACACAAGTCAACTGGACATGGAGGATGTGCTAGACGAACTGCCTCAGGAGGAACTA
TCGCAACCGCGCCTCGACAGCACAACCTCTCCGGCCTCAATGGAGAATGATGTCAAATCAGAAATGCTTG
ACAGCTGTGAAGGAGACGACGATTTCCTGCCCGTAGATGGCCAGCTAATGGATCTCGTCGCTGTGGCAAC
CACGCCAAATACTCTGGAATCAACTGCCGAGGAGAAGGCCAAACGGGGTCGAATGGACTGCGAGAAATGT
GGCAAGGTCTACAGAAACCGCGCTTCATACGAGAAACACTTGGAACGCGAGTGCCGCCGGATCGAGCGGC
GTGTGAAAGTGGACAAAACAACAACAACCTGTGATATTTGCAACAAAACGCTATCCTCCGCCACAGCGCT
GAAGCTCCACAAAGAGGGCATACACCAGAATGTCAAGCCATATATCTGCGATAGTTGCGGCAAGCAACTG
AAGACAATAACAGCACTAAATGAACACAAGCTGGTTCACACGGAAAGCCGTCCCTTCGAGTGCACCGTCT
GCAAGGCGGGCTTTAAGAATCGGGCTCGGCTGAAGGCCCACTACCAAATCCATGCGGAGCCCAGTTTCGT
GTGCAACATTTGCGGCAAGAAGCTGCAAACGCGTCGCACCTGGAACATGCACAAGGTCGTGCACACCGAG
GAGCGGCGCCTGAAGTGTGATGTCTGCGGCGCTCTCTTCAAGCGCTCAAAGACTCTCAAGACCCACTTGC
TGAGCCACACGGGGCTGCGACCGTACGTTTGCAACTACTGTGGCAAGTCCTTTGCCTGTAATGCCAATTG
CCGGTCGCACAAGCTCAAGAAACATCCGCAGGAAGTTCAGCAGGAGGATGGAGCACGGTTGCCCTCTCGC
CTCAATGTTCCAACGTTGGATGAACTTCGCGTTATGACTCAAAAGTTACCAAAAGGAACAACAGAAAAC
