>Addgene plasmid #34349 | KHBD00198 | addgene partial sequence | sequence record 42047 | M13-Rev 5'-CAGGAAACAGCTATGACC-3'
TTTATTTTGACTGATAGTGACCTGTTCGTTGCAACAAATTGATAAGCAATGCTTTCTTATAATGCCAACT
TTGTACAAGAAAGTTGGCAAGTTTTCTGTTGTTCCTTTTGGTAACTTTTGAGTCATAACGCGAAGTTCAT
CCAACGTTGGAACATTGAGGCGAGAGGGCAACCGTGCTCCATCCTCCTGCTGAACTTCCTGCGGATGTTT
CTTGAGCTTGTGCGACCGGCAATTGGCATTACAGGCAAAGGACTTGCCACAGTAGTTGCAAACGTACGGT
CGCAGCCCCGTGTGGCTCAGCAAGTGGGTCTTGAGAGTCTTTGAGCGCTTGAAGAGAGCGCCGCAGACAT
CACACTTCAGGCGCCGCTCCTCGGTGTGCACGACCTTGTGCATGTTCCAGGTGCGACGCGTTTGCAGCTT
CTTGCCGCAAATGTTGCACACGAAACTGGGCTCCGCATGGATTTGGTAGTGGGCCTTCAGCCGAGCCCGA
TTCTTAAAGCCCGCCTTGCAGACGGTGCACTCGAAGGGACGGCTTTCCGTGTGAACCAGCTTGTGTTCAT
TTAGTGCTGTTATTGTCTTCAGTTGCTTGCCGCAACTATCGCAGATATATGGCTTGACATTCTGGTGTAT
GCCCTCTTTGTGGAGCTTCAGCGCTGTGGCGGAGGATAGCGTTTTGTTGCAAATATCACAGGTTGTTGTT
GTTTTGTCCACTTTCACACGCCGCTCGATCCGGCGGCACTCGCGTTCCAAGTGTTTCTCGTATGAAGCGC
